>Addgene plasmid #101219 | pDD2005 | addgene full sequence | sequence record 194129 | Addgene NGS Result
TAGTAATCTAGAGTCGGGGCGGCCGGCCGCTTCGAGCAGACATGATAAGATACATTGATGAGTTTGGACA
AACCACAACTAGAATGCAGTGAAAAAAATGCTTTATTTGTGAAATTTGTGATGCTATTGCTTTATTTGTA
ACCATTATAAGCTGCAATAAACAAGTTAACAACAACAATTGCATTCATTTTATGTTTCAGGTTCAGGGGG
AGGTGTGGGAGGTTTTTTAAAGCAAGTAAAACCTCTACAAATGTGGTAAAATCGATAAGGATCCGTCGAC
CGATGCCCTTGAGAGCCTTCAACCCAGTCAGCTCCTTCCGGTGGGCGCGGGGCATGACTATCGTCGCCGC
ACTTATGACTGTCTTCTTTATCATGCAACTCGTAGGACAGGTGCCGGCAGCGCTCTTCCGCTTCCTCGCT
CACTGACTCGCTGCGCTCGGTCGTTCGGCTGCGGCGAGCGGTATCAGCTCACTCAAAGGCGGTAATACGG
TTATCCACAGAATCAGGGGATAACGCAGGAAAGAACATGTGAGCAAAAGGCCAGCAAAAGGCCAGGAACC
GTAAAAAGGCCGCGTTGCTGGCGTTTTTCCATAGGCTCCGCCCCCCTGACGAGCATCACAAAAATCGACG
CTCAAGTCAGAGGTGGCGAAACCCGACAGGACTATAAAGATACCAGGCGTTTCCCCCTGGAAGCTCCCTC
GTGCGCTCTCCTGTTCCGACCCTGCCGCTTACCGGATACCTGTCCGCCTTTCTCCCTTCGGGAAGCGTGG
CGCTTTCTCATAGCTCACGCTGTAGGTATCTCAGTTCGGTGTAGGTCGTTCGCTCCAAGCTGGGCTGTGT
GCACGAACCCCCCGTTCAGCCCGACCGCTGCGCCTTATCCGGTAACTATCGTCTTGAGTCCAACCCGGTA
AGACACGACTTATCGCCACTGGCAGCAGCCACTGGTAACAGGATTAGCAGAGCGAGGTATGTAGGCGGTG
CTACAGAGTTCTTGAAGTGGTGGCCTAACTACGGCTACACTAGAAGAACAGTATTTGGTATCTGCGCTCT
GCTGAAGCCAGTTACCTTCGGAAAAAGAGTTGGTAGCTCTTGATCCGGCAAACAAACCACCGCTGGTAGC
GGTGGTTTTTTTGTTTGCAAGCAGCAGATTACGCGCAGAAAAAAAGGATCTCAAGAAGATCCTTTGATCT
TTTCTACGGGGTCTGACGCTCAGTGGAACGAAAACTCACGTTAAGGGATTTTGGTCATGAGATTATCAAA
AAGGATCTTCACCTAGATCCTTTTAAATTAAAAATGAAGTTTTAAATCAATCTAAAGTATATATGAGTAA
ACTTGGTCTGACAGTTACCAATGCTTAATCAGTGAGGCACCTATCTCAGCGATCTGTCTATTTCGTTCAT
CCATAGTTGCCTGACTCCCCGTCGTGTAGATAACTACGATACGGGAGGGCTTACCATCTGGCCCCAGTGC
TGCAATGATACCGCGAGACCCACGCTCACCGGCTCCAGATTTATCAGCAATAAACCAGCCAGCCGGAAGG
GCCGAGCGCAGAAGTGGTCCTGCAACTTTATCCGCCTCCATCCAGTCTATTAATTGTTGCCGGGAAGCTA
GAGTAAGTAGTTCGCCAGTTAATAGTTTGCGCAACGTTGTTGCCATTGCTACAGGCATCGTGGTGTCACG
CTCGTCGTTTGGTATGGCTTCATTCAGCTCCGGTTCCCAACGATCAAGGCGAGTTACATGATCCCCCATG
TTGTGCAAAAAAGCGGTTAGCTCCTTCGGTCCTCCGATCGTTGTCAGAAGTAAGTTGGCCGCAGTGTTAT
CACTCATGGTTATGGCAGCACTGCATAATTCTCTTACTGTCATGCCATCCGTAAGATGCTTTTCTGTGAC
TGGTGAGTACTCAACCAAGTCATTCTGAGAATAGTGTATGCGGCGACCGAGTTGCTCTTGCCCGGCGTCA
ATACGGGATAATACCGCGCCACATAGCAGAACTTTAAAAGTGCTCATCATTGGAAAACGTTCTTCGGGGC
GAAAACTCTCAAGGATCTTACCGCTGTTGAGATCCAGTTCGATGTAACCCACTCGTGCACCCAACTGATC
TTCAGCATCTTTTACTTTCACCAGCGTTTCTGGGTGAGCAAAAACAGGAAGGCAAAATGCCGCAAAAAAG
GGAATAAGGGCGACACGGAAATGTTGAATACTCATACTCTTCCTTTTTCAATATTATTGAAGCATTTATC
AGGGTTATTGTCTCATGAGCGGATACATATTTGAATGTATTTAGAAAAATAAACAAATAGGGGTTCCGCG
CACATTTCCCCGAAAAGTGCCACCTG
[124 nt withheld, positions 2337-2460]
C
[91 nt withheld, positions 2462-2552]
A
[49 nt withheld, positions 2554-2602]
CCTTTGACGTTGGAGTCCACGTTCTTT
[37 nt withheld, positions 2630-2666]
ACCCTATCTCGGTCTATTCTTTTGATTTATAAGGGATTTTGCCGATTTCGGCCTATTGGTTAAAAAATGA
GCTGATTTAACAAAAATTTAACGCGAATTTTAACAAAATATTAACGCTTACAATTTGCCATTCGCCATTC
AGGCTGCGCAACTGTTGGGAAGGGCGATCGGTGCGGGCCTCTTCGCTATTACGCCAGCCCAAGCTACCAT
GATAAGTAAGTAATATTAAGGTACGGGAGGTACTTGGAGCGGCCGCAATAAAATATCTTTATTTTCATTA
CATCTGTGTGTTGGTTTTTTGTGTGAATCGATAGTACTAACATACGCTCTCCATCAAAACAAAACGAAAC
AAAACAAACTAGCAAAATAGGCTGTCCCCAGTGCAAGTGCAGGTGCCAGAACATTTCTCTATCGATAGGT
ACCGGGCCCCCCCTCGAGGTCGACGGTATCGATAAGCTTGATAGTGGGTTTGCTGGCCTTGCGTTGCCAT
GGATGCTACCTAGGCAAGTCCAGATATATAATCCGGGCGTGAGAAACAGAAACGGCCAATAACCCATGTT
TTTCGAAAACCACCACACACCTTAACACAAATCATGTACACCTGGTATTACTATTTCCCACACATCTTAT
AGCATTTCAAAGATAAGGGTGCCTTACGGGCCGCCCGAAACAAGTGGGCGGGCGCTACTCACTGTTTATA
AGTCAGCCGGACCAAGCTGCTGCTCTTGGGGACGTGACTGCTTCGTGGCGCAGCTGCCTATCGAATTCCT
GCAGCCCGGGCTCGAGATCTGCGATCTAAGTAAGCTTGGCATTCCGGTACTGTTGGTAAAGCCACCATGG
TAAAGCGTGAGAAAAATGTCATCTATGGCCCTGAGCCTCTCCATCCTTTGGAGGATTTGACTGCCGGCGA
AATGCTGTTTCGTGCTCTCCGCAAGCACTCTCATTTGCCTCAAGCCTTGGTCGATGTGGTCGGCGATGAA
TCTTTGAGCTACAAGGAGTTTTTTGAGGCAACCGTCTTGCTGGCTCAGTCCCTCCACAATTGTGGCTACA
AGATGAACGACGTCGTTAGTATCTGTGCTGAAAACAATACCCGTTTCTTCATTCCAGTCATCGCCGCATG
GTATATCGGTATGATCGTGGCTCCAGTCAACGAGAGCTACATTCCCGACGAACTGTGTAAAGTCATGGGT
ATCTCTAAGCCACAGATTGTCTTCACCACTAAGAATATTCTGAACAAAGTCCTGGAAGTCCAAAGCCGCA
CCAACTTTATTAAGCGTATCATCATCTTGGACACTGTGGAGAATATTCACGGTTGCGAATCTTTGCCTAA
TTTCATCTCTCGCTATTCAGACGGCAACATCGCAAACTTTAAACCACTCCACTTCGACCCTGTGGAACAA
GTTGCAGCCATTCTGTGTAGCAGCGGTACTACTGGACTCCCAAAGGGAGTCATGCAGACCCATCAAAACA
TTTGCGTGCGTCTGATCCATGCTCTCGATCCACGCTACGGCACTCAGCTGATTCCTGGTGTCACCGTCTT
GGTCTACTTGCCTTTCTTCCATGCTTTCGGCTTTCATATTACTTTGGGTTACTTTATGGTCGGTCTCCGC
GTGATTATGTTCCGCCGTTTTGATCAGGAGGCTTTCTTGAAAGCCATCCAAGATTATGAAGTCCGCAGTG
TCATCAACGTGCCTAGCGTGATCCTGTTTTTGTCTAAGAGCCCACTCGTGGACAAGTACGACTTGTCTTC
ACTGCGTGAATTGTGTTGCGGTGCCGCTCCACTGGCTAAGGAGGTCGCTGAAGTGGCCGCCAAACGCTTG
AATCTTCCAGGGATTCGTTGTGGCTTCGGCCTCACCGAATCTACCAGTGCGATTATCCAGACTCTCGGGG
ATGAGTTTAAGAGCGGCTCTTTGGGCCGTGTCACTCCACTCATGGCTGCTAAGATCGCTGATCGCGAAAC
TGGTAAGGCTTTGGGCCCGAACCAAGTGGGCGAGCTGTGTATCAAAGGCCCTATGGTGAGCAAGGGTTAT
GTCAATAACGTTGAAGCTACCAAGGAGGCCATCGACGACGACGGCTGGTTGCATTCTGGTGATTTTGGAT
ATTACGACGAAGATGAGCATTTTTACGTCGTGGATCGTTACAAGGAGCTGATCAAATACAAGGGTAGCCA
GGTTGCTCCAGCTGAGTTGGAGGAGATTCTGTTGAAAAATCCATGCATTCGCGATGTCGCTGTGGTCGGC
ATTCCTGATCTGGAGGCCGGCGAACTGCCTTCTGCTTTCGTTGTCAAGCAGCCTGGTACAGAAATTACCG
CCAAAGAAGTGTATGATTACCTGGCTGAACGTGTGAGCCATACTAAGTACTTGCGTGGCGGCGTGCGTTT
TGTTGACTCCATCCCTCGTAACGTAACAGGCAAAATTACCCGCAAGGAGCTGTTGAAACAATTGTTGGTG
AAGGCCGGCGGT
Features (pLannotate 1.2.2; 13 found; start..end, strand, type, name):
     46..167     -  polyA_signal   SV40 poly(A) signal: SV40 polyadenylation signal
    190..258     -  CDS            large T antigen (fragment): large T antigen from SV40 (simian virus 40)
    274..406     +  CDS            TcR (fragment): tetracycline efflux protein; tet; confers resistance to tetracycline
    586..1174    -  rep_origin     ori: high-copy-number ColE1/pMB1/pBR322/pUC origin of replication
   1345..2205    -  CDS            AmpR: β-lactamase; bla; confers resistance to ampicillin, carbenicillin, and related antibiotics
   2206..2310    -  promoter       AmpR promoter: bla
   2337..2765    +  rep_origin     f1 ori (sequence partly withheld): f1 bacteriophage origin of replication; arrow indicates direction of (+) strand synthesis
   2797..2864    -  CDS            lacZα (fragment): LacZα fragment of β-galactosidase; lacZ fragment
   2923..2971    +  polyA_signal   poly(A) signal: synthetic polyadenylation signal
   2985..3076    +  misc_feature   pause site: RNA polymerase II transcriptional pause signal from the human α2 globin gene
   3084..3129    -  misc_feature   MCS (fragment): pBluescript multiple cloning site
   3425..3446    -  misc_feature   MCS (fragment): pBluescript multiple cloning site
   3503..3       +  CDS            CBRluc (across the origin): red-emitting variant of click beetle luciferase human codon-optimized
