[The description below was written by a language model from this plasmid's Addgene catalogue record and pLannotate feature annotations shown in this document.]
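Description:
pDD2005, also named pCBR-K14, is a luciferase promoter-reporter plasmid built on Promega's pCBR Basic backbone, a promoterless vector carrying CBRluc, the human codon-optimized, red-emitting click beetle luciferase. According to the record, a promoter region associated with the K14 gene of Kaposi's sarcoma-associated herpesvirus (KSHV) has been placed upstream of CBRluc so that red luciferase output reports the activity of this viral regulatory sequence in transfected cells. The associated study concerns quantitative analysis of the bidirectional KSHV promoter serving the viral G-protein-coupled receptor and lytic LANA transcripts, which fits this design. Pairing a red luciferase with a spectrally distinct one is a common way to read two directions or two promoters at once, although the record does not describe such a pairing for this plasmid.

In the annotated sequence, the reporter cassette is insulated from upstream read-through by a synthetic poly(A) signal and an RNA polymerase II transcriptional pause site. These are followed by multiple-cloning-site fragments that flank an unannotated stretch of roughly 300 bp, then by the CBRluc coding sequence, which spans the numbering origin, and an SV40 poly(A) signal. The unannotated interval is presumably where the K14 promoter fragment lies, but the table does not label it and the exact boundaries are not stated. The sequenced length of 5,128 nt equals the size listed for the backbone without insert, a discrepancy the record does not explain. Propagation in E. coli relies on a high-copy ColE1/pUC-type origin with ampicillin selection through AmpR and its bla promoter. An f1 origin permits single-stranded DNA production. Short tetracycline-resistance, lacZα and SV40 large T antigen fragments are non-functional backbone remnants. No mammalian selection marker is annotated, so the plasmid suits transient reporter assays.
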