Addgene plasmid #101219: pDD2005
Purpose: Name: pCBR-K14. K14 driving red luciferase reporter for CBR in pCBR backbone.
Depositing lab: Dirk Dittmer. Depositing organization: University of North Carolina at Chapel Hill. Publication: Quantitative analysis of the bidirectional viral G-protein-coupled receptor and lytic latency-associated nuclear antigen promoter of Kaposi's sarcoma-associated herpesvirus. Hilton IB, Dittmer DP. J Virol. 2012 Sep;86(18):9683-95. doi: 10.1128/JVI.00881-12. Epub 2012 Jun 27. PubMed 22740392.
Backbone
  Vector backbone: pCBR Basic
  Backbone manufacturer: Promega
  Backbone size w/o insert (bp): 5128
  Vector type: Luciferase
Growth in bacteria
  Bacterial resistance: Ampicillin, 100 μg/mL
  Growth temperature: 37°C
  Growth strain: DH5alpha
  Copy number: Unknown
Gene/Insert
  Gene/Insert name: K14 driving red luciferase reporter for CBR in pCBR backbone.
  Species: KSHV (viral)
Terms and licenses: Academic/Nonprofit Terms; Industry Terms: Not Available to Industry
How to cite: pDD2005 was a gift from Dirk Dittmer (Addgene plasmid # 101219 ; http://n2t.net/addgene:101219 ; RRID:Addgene_101219)
